Addgene plasmid #63991: pST50Trc4-STRDHFR
Purpose: (Empty Backbone) Position 4 transfer plasmid for pST44 polycistronic plasmid suite; N-term non-cleavable single tag; contains DHFR gene in BamHI-NgoMIV cassette as positive control
Depositing lab: Song Tan. Depositing organization: Pennsylvania State University. Publication: The pST44 polycistronic expression system for producing protein complexes in Escherichia coli. Tan S, Kern RC, Selleck W. Protein Expr Purif. 2005 Apr;40(2):385-95. 10.1016/j.pep.2004.12.002 PubMed 15766881.
Backbone
  Vector backbone: pST50Trc
  Vector type: Bacterial Expression
  Tag / fusion protein: Strep II (STR) (N terminal on backbone)
Growth in bacteria
  Bacterial resistance: Ampicillin, 100 μg/mL
  Growth temperature: 37°C
  Growth strain: DH5alpha
  Copy number: Unknown
Gene/Insert
  Gene/Insert name: None
  Tag / fusion protein: Strep II (STR) (N terminal on backbone)
Terms and licenses: Academic/Nonprofit Terms; Industry Terms: Not Available to Industry
Depositor comments: Replace DHFR with GOI using BamHI/NgoMIV; Clone out cassette using BspEI/MluI
How to cite: pST50Trc4-STRDHFR was a gift from Song Tan (Addgene plasmid # 63991 ; http://n2t.net/addgene:63991 ; RRID:Addgene_63991)
