[The description below was written by a language model from this plasmid's Addgene catalogue record and pLannotate feature annotations shown in this document.]
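Description:
pST50Trc4-STRDHFR is a small (about 3.3 kb) bacterial expression plasmid built on the pST50Trc backbone. It serves as the position 4 transfer vector of the pST44 polycistronic suite, which is used to co-express the subunits of protein complexes in Escherichia coli. It is propagated in E. coli under ampicillin selection, conferred by a TEM-type bla gene with its own promoter and followed by an fd terminator. Replication depends on a ColE1/pMB1-family origin. The pBR322-derived bom region, a rop gene and a fragment of mbeC are also annotated. Rop normally lowers copy number, but the record lists copy number as unknown.

The expression unit is a T7 promoter followed by the efficient ribosome binding site from phage T7 gene 10, an N-terminal Strep II tag described as non-cleavable, the coding region, and a T7 terminator. The short "SET1" fragment annotated just upstream of the terminator matches T7 gene 10-derived sequence, and the record does not indicate that it is a functional fusion tag. The plasmid is catalogued as an empty backbone, but it carries the E. coli folA gene encoding dihydrofolate reductase in a BamHI–NgoMIV cassette as a positive control for expression.

A user replaces DHFR with a gene of interest using those two sites, giving a Strep II-tagged protein that can be captured on Strep-Tactin. The complete translation cassette is then excised with BspEI and MluI for transfer into the fourth slot of a pST44 polycistronic plasmid, alongside cassettes from the other transfer vectors in the suite.
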