Features (pLannotate 1.2.2; 13 found; start..end, strand, type, name):
     27..45      +  promoter       T7 promoter: promoter for bacteriophage T7 RNA polymerase
     83..105     +  RBS            RBS: efficient ribosome binding site from bacteriophage T7 gene 10 (Olins and Rangwala, 1989)
    122..141     +  CDS            Strep-Tag II (fragment): peptide that binds Strep-Tactin®, an engineered form of streptavidin
    152..625     +  CDS            folA: DYR_ECOLI - Also known as tmrA. Experimental evidence at protein level: Swiss-Prot protein existence level 1. Key enzyme in folate metabolism. Catalyzes an essential reaction for de novo glycine and purine synthesis, and for DNA precursor synthesis. From Escherichia coli (strain K12).
    660..709     +  CDS            SET1 (fragment): solubility-enhancement tag derived from T7 phage gene 10B
    717..764     +  terminator     T7 terminator: transcription terminator for bacteriophage T7 RNA polymerase
    829..920     +  promoter       AmpR promoter: bla
    921..1778    +  CDS            bla: BLAT_ECOLX - Experimental evidence at protein level: Swiss-Prot protein existence level 1. TEM-type are the most prevalent beta-lactamases in enterobacteria; they hydrolyze the beta-lactam bond in susceptible beta-lactam antibiotics, thus conferring resistance to penicillins and cephalosporins. TEM-3 and TEM-4 are capable of hydrolyzing cefotaxime and ceftazidime. TEM-5 is capable of hydrolyzing ceftazidime. TEM-6 is capable of hydrolyzing ceftazidime and aztreonam. TEM-8/CAZ-2, TEM- 16/CAZ-7 and TEM-24/CAZ-6 are markedly active against ceftazidime. IRT- 4 shows resistance to beta-lactamase in
   1785..1824    +  terminator     fd terminator: central terminator from bacteriophage fd (Otsuka and Kunisawa, 1982)
   1855..2443    +  rep_origin     ori: high-copy-number ColE1/pMB1/pBR322/pUC origin of replication
   2629..2768    -  misc_feature   bom: basis of mobility region from pBR322
   2870..3061    -  CDS            rop: Rop protein, which maintains plasmids at low copy number; rop
   3101..3211    +  CDS            mbeC (fragment): MBEC_ECOLX - Experimental evidence at protein level: Swiss-Prot protein existence level 1. Required for efficient mobilization of ColE1 plasmid and is thus essential to promote the specific transfer of the plasmid during conjugation. Probably functions by inducing DNA bending, helping the MbeA relaxase to melt the DNA around the nic site and cleave the phosphodiester bond. Binds specifically double-stranded DNA (dsDNA) containing the ColE1 oriT but does not recognize the inverted repeat (IR). From Escherichia coli.
>Addgene plasmid #63991 | pST50Trc4-STRDHFR | depositor full sequence | sequence record 177397 | Full Sequence
GGCACCATGCATCGATCCCGCGAAATTAATACGACTCACTATAGGGAGACCACAACGGTTTCCCTCCGGC
TCCGGAAATAATTTTGTTTAACTTTAAGAAGGAGATATACATATGGCAAGCTGGAGCCACCCGCAGTTCG
AGAAAGGATCCATCAGTCTGATTGCGGCGCTAGCGGTAGATCGCGTTATCGGCATGGAAAACGCCATGCC
ATGGAACCTGCCTGCCGATCTCGCCTGGTTTAAACGCAACACCTTAAATAAACCCGTGATTATGGGGCGC
CATACCTGGGAATCAATCGGTAGGCCTTTGCCCGGCCGCAAAAATATTATCCTCAGCAGTCAACCCGGGA
CCGATGATCGGGTTACCTGGGTTAAATCGGTCGACGAAGCCATCGCGGCGTGTGGTGACGTACCAGAAAT
CATGGTGATTGGCGGCGGACGCGTTTATGAACAGTTCTTGCCAAAAGCGCAAAAACTGTATCTGACGCAT
ATCGATGCAGAAGTGGAAGGCGACACCCATTTTCCGGATTACGAGCCGGATGACTGGGAATCGGTATTCA
GCGAATTCCACGATGCTGATGCGCAGAACTCGCATAGCTATTGTTTCGAAATCCTCGAGCGTCGTGCCGG
CTAATGTACAACGCGTGCGCGCTGATCCGGCTGCTAACAAAGCCCGAAAGGAAGCTGAGTTGGCTGCTGC
CACCGCTGAGCAATAACTAGCATAACCCCTTGGGGCCTCTAAACGGGTCTTGAGGGGTTTTTTGCTGAAA
GGAGGAACTATATCGGGATTAGCCCGCCTAATGAGCGGGCTTTTTTTTAATTCCCCTATTTGTTTATTTT
TCTAAATACATTCAAATATGTATCCGCTCATGAGACAATAACCCTGATAAATGCTTCAATAATATTGAAA
AAGGAAGAGTATGAGTATTCAACATTTCCGTGTCGCCCTTATTCCCTTTTTTGCGGCATTTTGCCTTCCT
GTTTTTGCTCACCCAGAAACGCTCGTGAAAGTAAAAGACGCAGAGGACCAATTGGGGGCACGAGTGGGAT
ACATAGAACTGGACTTGAATAGCGGTAAAATCCTTGAGAGTTTTCGCCCTGAAGAGCGTTTTCCAATGAT
GAGCACTTTCAAAGTTCTGCTATGTGGAGCAGTATTATCCCGTGTAGATGCGGGGCAAGAGCAACTCGGA
CGACGAATACACTATTCGCAGAATGACTTGGTTGAATACTCCCCAGTGACAGAAAAGCACCTTACGGACG
GAATGACGGTAAGAGAATTATGTAGTGCCGCCATAACGATGAGTGATAACACTGCGGCGAACTTACTTCT
GACAACCATCGGTGGACCGAAGGAATTAACCGCTTTTTTGCACAATATGGGAGACCATGTAACTCGCCTT
GACCGTTGGGAACCAGAACTGAATGAAGCCATACCAAACGACGAGCGAGACACCACAATGCCTGCGGCAA
TGGCAACAACATTACGCAAACTATTAACTGGCGAACTACTTACTCTGGCTTCACGGCAACAATTAATAGA
CTGGCTTGAAGCGGATAAAGTTGCAGGACCACTACTGCGTTCGGCACTTCCTGCTGGCTGGTTTATTGCT
GATAAATCTGGGGCAGGAGAGCGTGGTTCACGGGGTATCATTGCCGCACTTGGACCAGATGGTAAGCCTT
CCCGTATCGTAGTTATCTACACGACGGGTAGTCAGGCAACTATGGACGAACGAAATAGACAGATTGCTGA
AATAGGGGCTTCACTGATTAAGCATTGGTAAACCGATACAATTAAAGGCTCCTTTTGGAGCCTTTTTTTT
TGGACGGACCGGTAGAAAAGATCAAAGGATCTTCTTGAGATCCTTTTTTTCTGCGCGTAATCTGCTGCTT
GCAAACAAAAAAACCACCGCTACCAGCGGTGGTTTGTTTGCCGGATCAAGAGCTACCAACTCTTTTTCCG
AAGGTAACTGGCTTCAGCAGAGCGCAGATACCAAATACTGTCCTTCTAGTGTAGCCGTAGTTAGGCCACC
ACTTCAAGAACTCTGTAGCACCGCCTACATACCTCGCTCTGCTAATCCTGTTACCAGTGGCTGCTGCCAG
TGGCGATAAGTCGTGTCTTACCGGGTTGGACTCAAGACGATAGTTACCGGATAAGGCGCAGCGGTCGGGC
TGAACGGGGGGTTCGTGCACACAGCCCAGCTTGGAGCGAACGACCTACACCGAACTGAGATACCTACAGC
GTGAGCTATGAGAAAGCGCCACGCTTCCCGAAGGGAGAAAGGCGGACAGGTATCCGGTAAGCGGCAGGGT
CGGAACAGGAGAGCGCACGAGGGAGCTTCCAGGGGGAAACGCCTGGTATCTTTATAGTCCTGTCGGGTTT
CGCCACCTCTGACTTGAGCGTCGATTTTTGTGATGCTCGTCAGGGGGGCGGAGCCTATGGAAAAACGCCA
GCAACGCGGCCTTTTTACGGTTCCTGGCCTTTTGCTGGCCTTTTGCTCACATGTTCTTTCCTGCGTTATC
CCCTGATTCTGTGGATAACCGTATTACCGCCTTTGAGTGAGCTGATACCGCTCGCCGCAGCCGAACGACC
GAGCGCAGCGAGTCAGTGAGCGAGGAAGCGGAAGAGCGCCTGATGCGGTATTTTCTCCTTACGCATCTGT
GCGGTATTTCACACCGCAATGGTGCACTCTCAGTACAATCTGCTCTGATGCCGCATAGTTAAGCCAGTAT
ACACTCCGCTATCGCTACGTGACTGGGTCATGGCTGCGCCCCGACACCCGCCAACACCCGCTGACGCGCC
CTGACGGGCTTGTCTGCTCCCGGCATCCGCTTACAGACAAGCTGTGACCGTCTCCGGGAGCTGCATGTGT
CAGAGGTTTTCACCGTCATCACCGAAACGCGCGAGGCAGCTGCGGTAAAGCTCATCAGCGTGGTCGTGAA
GCGATTCACAGATGTCTGCCTGTTCATCCGCGTCCAGCTCGTTGAGTTTCTCCAGAAGCGTTAATGTCTG
GCTTCTGATAAAGCGGGCCATGTTAAGGGCGGTTTTTTCCTGTTTGGTCACTGATGCCTCCGTGTAAGGG
GGATTTCTGTTCATGGGGTAATGATACCGATGAAACGAGAGAGGATGCTCACGATACGGGTTACTGATGA
TGAACATGCCCGGTTACTGGAACGTTGTGAGGGTAAACAACTGGCGGTATGGATGCGGCGGGACCAGAGA
AAAATCACTCAGGGTCAATGCCAGCGCTTCGTTAATACAGATGTAGGTGTT
