>Addgene plasmid #63991 | pST50Trc4-STRDHFR | addgene partial sequence | sequence record 129293 | T7term 5'-GCTAGTTATTGCTCAGCGG-3'
TTCGAAACAATAGCTATGCGAGTTCTGCGCATCAGCATCGTGGAATTCGCTGAATACCGATTCCCAGTCA
TCCGGCTCGTAATCCGGAAAATGGGTGTCGCCTTCCACTTCTGCATCGATATGCGTCAGATACAGTTTTT
GCGCTTTTGGCAAGAACTGTTCATAAACGCGTCCGCCGCCAATCACCATGATTTCTGGTACGTCACCACA
CGCCGCGATGGCTTCGTCGACCGATTTAACCCAGGTAACCCGATCATCGGTCCCGGGTTGACTGCTGAGG
ATAATATTTTTGCGGCCGGGCAAAGGCCTACCGATTGATTCCCAGGTATGGCGCCCCATAATCACGGGTT
TATTTAAGGTGTTGCGTTTAAACCAGGCGAGATCGGCAGGCAGGTTCCATGGCATGGCGTTTTCCATGCC
GATAACGCGATCTACCGCTAGCGCCGCAATCAGACTGATGGATCCTTTCTCGAACTGCGGGTGGCTCCAG
CTTGCCATATGTATATCTCCTTCTTAAAGTTAAACAAAATTATTTCCGGAGCCGGAGGGAAACCGTTGTG
GTCTCCCTATAGTGAGTCGTATTAATTTCGCGGGATCGATGCATGGTGCCAACACCTACATCTGTATT
